Addgene plasmid #214385: pMK455 (dTAG-mClover-BSD)
Purpose: dTAG-mClover for C-terminal tagging
Depositing lab: Masato Kanemaki. Publication: Combination of AID2 and BromoTag expands the utility of degron-based protein knockdowns. Hatoyama Y, Islam M, Bond AG, Hayashi KI, Ciulli A, Kanemaki MT. EMBO Rep. 2024 Sep;25(9):4062-4077. doi: 10.1038/s44319-024-00224-4. Epub 2024 Aug 23. PubMed 39179892.
Backbone
  Vector backbone: pBluescript
  Vector type: Mammalian Expression, CRISPR
  Selectable markers: Blasticidin
Growth in bacteria
  Bacterial resistance: Ampicillin, 100 μg/mL
  Growth temperature: 37°C
  Growth strain: DH5alpha
  Copy number: High Copy
Gene/Insert
  Gene/Insert name: dTAG-mClover-BSD
  Species: H. sapiens (human), M. musculus (mouse)
Terms and licenses: Academic/Nonprofit Terms; Industry Terms: Not Available to Industry
How to cite: pMK455 (dTAG-mClover-BSD) was a gift from Masato Kanemaki (Addgene plasmid # 214385 ; http://n2t.net/addgene:214385 ; RRID:Addgene_214385)
