[The description below was written by a language model from this plasmid's Addgene catalogue record and pLannotate feature annotations shown in this document.]
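Description:
pMK455 (dTAG-mClover-BSD) is a pBluescript-based cassette plasmid that supplies a degron-plus-reporter module for C-terminal tagging of endogenous genes in human or mouse cells, in combination with CRISPR-mediated genome editing. It is propagated in E. coli as a high-copy plasmid through its ColE1/pUC-type origin and selected with ampicillin (AmpR under its own bla promoter). The backbone also carries the usual pBluescript elements: an f1 origin, lacZα and lac promoter/operator remnants, and T7 and T3 promoters flanking the insert.

The payload begins with a promoterless open reading frame encoding FKBP12 F36V (annotated as DmrB), which is the dTAG degron, followed by the green-yellow fluorescent protein mClover3 and an SV40 polyadenylation signal. A short SV40 large T antigen fragment is annotated just ahead of the poly(A) signal and is probably part of that SV40-derived terminator region. Because no mammalian promoter drives this unit, it appears designed to be expressed only after in-frame insertion at the 3′ end of a target coding sequence, producing a fusion protein that can be followed by fluorescence and depleted with dTAG ligands that recruit the F36V domain to the ubiquitin–proteasome system. Downstream lies a selection cassette consisting of the mouse PGK promoter, blasticidin S deaminase and the PGK poly(A) signal, which allows blasticidin enrichment of edited cells. It is flanked by two loxP sites in the same orientation, so Cre can excise the marker afterwards. No gene-specific homology arms are annotated, so these are presumably added by cloning or PCR for each target locus. The associated publication concerns degron-based protein knockdown systems.
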