Features (pLannotate 1.2.2; 20 found; start..end, strand, type, name):
      4..432     +  rep_origin     f1 ori (sequence partly withheld): f1 bacteriophage origin of replication; arrow indicates direction of (+) strand synthesis
    463..618     -  CDS            lacZα (fragment): LacZα fragment of β-galactosidase; lacZ fragment
    626..644     +  promoter       T7 promoter: promoter for bacteriophage T7 RNA polymerase
    681..1001    +  CDS            DmrB: F36V mutant of FK506-binding protein FKBP12 binds synthetic ligands that do not bind wild-type FKBP
   1014..1733    +  CDS            mClover3: bright green-yellow fluorescent protein derived from mClover2, with improved photostability (Bajar et al., 2003) mammalian codon-optimized
   1744..1828    +  CDS            large T antigen (fragment): large T antigen from SV40 (simian virus 40)
   1851..1972    +  polyA_signal   SV40 poly(A) signal: SV40 polyadenylation signal
   2003..2036    -  protein_bind   loxP: Cre-mediated recombination occurs in the 8-bp core sequence (GCATACAT). Cre recombinase
   2097..2596    +  promoter       PGK promoter: mouse phosphoglycerate kinase 1 promoter
   2626..3024    +  CDS            BSD: blasticidin S deaminase; Aspergillus terreus BSD; confers resistance to blasticidin
   3048..3500    +  polyA_signal   PGK poly(A) signal: mouse phosphoglycerate kinase 1 polyadenylation signal
   3527..3560    -  protein_bind   loxP: Cre-mediated recombination occurs in the 8-bp core sequence (GCATACAT). Cre recombinase
   3609..3627    -  promoter       T3 promoter: promoter for bacteriophage T3 RNA polymerase
   3672..3688    -  protein_bind   lac operator: The lac repressor binds to the lac operator to inhibit transcription in E. coli. This inhibition can be relieved by adding lactose or isopropyl-β-D-thiogalactopyranoside (IPTG). lac repressor encoded by lacI
   3696..3726    -  promoter       lac promoter: promoter for the E. coli lac operon
   3741..3762    -  protein_bind   CAP binding site: CAP binding activates transcription in the presence of cAMP. E. coli catabolite activator protein
   3775..3867    -  CDS            lacI (fragment): lac repressor; lacI; The lac repressor binds to the lac operator to inhibit transcription in E. coli. This inhibition can be relieved by adding lactose or isopropyl-β-D-thiogalactopyranoside (IPTG).
   4050..4638    -  rep_origin     ori: high-copy-number ColE1/pMB1/pBR322/pUC origin of replication
   4809..5669    -  CDS            AmpR: β-lactamase; bla; confers resistance to ampicillin, carbenicillin, and related antibiotics
   5670..5774    -  promoter       AmpR promoter: bla
>Addgene plasmid #214385 | pMK455 (dTAG-mClover-BSD) | addgene full sequence | sequence record 426358 | Addgene NGS Result
CTG
[124 nt withheld, positions 4-127]
C
[91 nt withheld, positions 129-219]
A
[49 nt withheld, positions 221-269]
CCTTTGACGTTGGAGTCCACGTTCTTT
[37 nt withheld, positions 297-333]
ACCCTATCTCGGTCTATTCTTTTGATTTATAAGGGATTTTGCCGATTTCGGCCTATTGGTTAAAAAATGA
GCTGATTTAACAAAAATTTAACGCGAATTTTAACAAAATATTAACGCTTACAATTTCCATTCGCCATTCA
GGCTGCGCAACTGTTGGGAAGGGCGATCGGTGCGGGCCTCTTCGCTATTACGCCAGCTGGCGAAAGGGGG
ATGTGCTGCAAGGCGATTAAGTTGGGTAACGCCAGGGTTTTCCCAGTCACGACGTTGTAAAACGACGGCC
AGTGAGCGCGCGTAATACGACTCACTATAGGGCGAATTGGAGCTCCCCGGGATCCGGTGCAGGCGCCGGA
GTGCAGGTGGAAACCATCTCCCCAGGAGACGGGCGCACCTTCCCCAAGCGCGGCCAGACCTGCGTGGTGC
ACTACACCGGGATGCTTGAAGATGGAAAGAAAGTTGATTCCTCCCGGGACAGAAACAAGCCCTTTAAGTT
TATGCTAGGCAAGCAGGAGGTGATCCGAGGCTGGGAAGAAGGGGTTGCCCAGATGAGTGTGGGTCAGAGA
GCCAAACTGACTATATCTCCAGATTATGCCTATGGTGCCACTGGGCACCCAGGCATCATCCCACCACATG
CCACTCTCGTCTTCGATGTGGAGCTTCTAAAACTGGAAGGCGGCGCTAGCATGGTGAGCAAGGGCGAGGA
GCTGTTCACCGGGGTGGTGCCCATCCTGGTCGAGCTGGACGGCGACGTAAACGGCCACAAGTTCAGCGTC
CGCGGCGAGGGCGAGGGCGATGCCACCAACGGCAAGCTGACCCTGAAGTTCATCTGCACCACCGGCAAGC
TGCCCGTGCCCTGGCCCACCCTCGTGACCACCTTCGGCTACGGCGTGGCCTGCTTCAGCCGCTACCCCGA
CCACATGAAGCAGCACGACTTCTTCAAGTCCGCCATGCCCGAAGGCTACGTCCAGGAGCGCACCATCTCT
TTCAAGGACGACGGTACCTACAAGACCCGCGCCGAGGTGAAGTTCGAGGGCGACACCCTGGTGAACCGCA
TCGAGCTGAAGGGCATCGACTTCAAGGAGGACGGCAACATCCTGGGGCACAAGCTGGAGTACAACTTCAA
CAGCCACAACGTCTATATCACGGCCGACAAGCAGAAGAACGGCATCAAGGCTAACTTCAAGATCCGCCAC
AACGTTGAGGACGGCAGCGTGCAGCTCGCCGACCACTACCAGCAGAACACCCCCATCGGCGACGGCCCCG
TGCTGCTGCCCGACAACCACTACCTGAGCCATCAGTCCAAGCTGAGCAAAGACCCCAACGAGAAGCGCGA
TCACATGGTCCTGCTGGAGTTCGTGACCGCCGCCGGGATTACACATGGCATGGACGAGCTGTACAAGTAA
TCTAGATAACTGATCATAATCAGCCATACCACATTTGTAGAGGTTTTACTTGCTTTAAAAAACCTCCCAC
ACCTCCCCCTGAACCTGAAACATAAAATGAATGCAATTGTTGTTGTTAACTTGTTTATTGCAGCTTATAA
TGGTTACAAATAAAGCAATAGCATCACAAATTTCACAAATAAAGCATTTTTTTCACTGCATTCTAGTTGT
GGTTTGTCCAAACTCATCAATGTATCTTAACGCGTCGATCATATTCAATAACCCTTAATATAACTTCGTA
TAATGTATGCTATACGAAGTTATTAGGTCTGAAGAGGAGTTTACGTCCAGCCAAGCTTAGGATCTCGACC
TCGAAATTCTACCGGGTAGGGGAGGCGCTTTTCCCAAGGCAGTCTGGAGCATGCGCTTTAGCAGCCCCGC
TGGGCACTTGGCGCTACACAAGTGGCCTCTGGCCTCGCACACATTCCACATCCACCGGTAGGCGCCAACC
GACTCCGTTCTTTGGTGGCCCCTTCGCGCCACCTTCTACTCCTCCCCTAGTCAGGAAGTTCCCCCCCGCC
CCGCAGCTCGCGTCGTGCAGGACGTGACAAATGGAAGTAGCACGTCTCACTAGTCTCGTGCAGATGGACA
GCACCGCTGAGCAATGGAAGCGGGTAGGCCTTTGGGGCAGCGGCCAATAGCAGCTTTGCTCCTTCGCTTT
CTGGGCTCAGAGGCTGGGAAGGGGTGGGTCCGGGGGCGGGCTCAGGGGCGGGCTCAGGGGCGGGGCGGGC
GCCCGAAGGTCCTCCGGAGGCCCGGCATTCTGCACGCTTCAAAAGCGCACGTCTGCCGCGCTGTTCTCCT
CTTCCTCATCTCCGGGCCTTTCGACCTGCATCCATCTAGATCTCGAGCCACCATGGCCAAGCCTTTGTCT
CAAGAAGAATCCACCCTCATTGAAAGAGCAACGGCTACAATCAACAGCATCCCCATCTCTGAAGACTACA
GCGTCGCCAGCGCAGCTCTCTCTAGCGACGGCCGCATCTTCACTGGTGTCAATGTATATCATTTTACTGG
GGGACCTTGTGCAGAACTCGTGGTGCTGGGCACTGCTGCTGCTGCGGCAGCTGGCAACCTGACTTGTATC
GTCGCGATCGGAAATGAGAACAGGGGCATCTTGAGCCCCTGCGGACGGTGCCGACAGGTGCTTCTCGATC
TGCATCCTGGGATCAAAGCCATAGTGAAGGACAGTGATGGACAGCCGACGGCAGTTGGGATTCGTGAATT
GCTGCCCTCTGGTTATGTGTGGGAGGGCTAATCGATGATATCAGATCCCCGGGATGCAGAAATTGATGAT
CTATTAAACAATAAAGATGTCCACTAAAATGGAAGTTTTTCCTGTCATACTTTGTTAAGAAGGGTGAGAA
CAGAGTACCTACATTTTGAATGGAAGGATTGGAGCTACGGGGGTGGGGGTGGGGTGGGATTAGATAAATG
CCTGCTCTTTACTGAAGGCTCTTTACTATTGCTTTATGATAATGTTTCATAGTTGGATATCATAATTTAA
ACAAGCAAAACCAAATTAAGGGCCAGCTCATTCCTCCCACTCATGATCTATAGATCTATAGATCTCTCGT
GGGATCATTGTTTTTCTCTTGATTCCCACTTTGTGGTTCTAAGTACTGTGGTTTCCAAATGTGTCAGTTT
CATAGCCTGAAGAACGAGATCAGCAGCCTCTGTTCCACATACACTTCATTCTCAGTATTGTTTTGCCAAG
TTCTAATTCCATCAGAAGCTGGTCGAGATCCGGAACCCTTAATATAACTTCGTATAATGTATGCTATACG
AAGTTATTAGGTCCCTCGAAGAGGTTCACTAGGATCCGGTACCCAGCTTTTGTTCCCTTTAGTGAGGGTT
AATTGCGCGCTTGGCGTAATCATGGTCATAGCTGTTTCCTGTGTGAAATTGTTATCCGCTCACAATTCCA
CACAACATACGAGCCGGAAGCATAAAGTGTAAAGCCTGGGGTGCCTAATGAGTGAGCTAACTCACATTAA
TTGCGTTGCGCTCACTGCCCGCTTTCCAGTCGGGAAACCTGTCGTGCCAGCTGCATTAATGAATCGGCCA
ACGCGCGGGGAGAGGCGGTTTGCGTATTGGGCGCTCTTCCGCTTCCTCGCTCACTGACTCGCTGCGCTCG
GTCGTTCGGCTGCGGCGAGCGGTATCAGCTCACTCAAAGGCGGTAATACGGTTATCCACAGAATCAGGGG
ATAACGCAGGAAAGAACATGTGAGCAAAAGGCCAGCAAAAGGCCAGGAACCGTAAAAAGGCCGCGTTGCT
GGCGTTTTTCCATAGGCTCCGCCCCCCTGACGAGCATCACAAAAATCGACGCTCAAGTCAGAGGTGGCGA
AACCCGACAGGACTATAAAGATACCAGGCGTTTCCCCCTGGAAGCTCCCTCGTGCGCTCTCCTGTTCCGA
CCCTGCCGCTTACCGGATACCTGTCCGCCTTTCTCCCTTCGGGAAGCGTGGCGCTTTCTCATAGCTCACG
CTGTAGGTATCTCAGTTCGGTGTAGGTCGTTCGCTCCAAGCTGGGCTGTGTGCACGAACCCCCCGTTCAG
CCCGACCGCTGCGCCTTATCCGGTAACTATCGTCTTGAGTCCAACCCGGTAAGACACGACTTATCGCCAC
TGGCAGCAGCCACTGGTAACAGGATTAGCAGAGCGAGGTATGTAGGCGGTGCTACAGAGTTCTTGAAGTG
GTGGCCTAACTACGGCTACACTAGAAGAACAGTATTTGGTATCTGCGCTCTGCTGAAGCCAGTTACCTTC
GGAAAAAGAGTTGGTAGCTCTTGATCCGGCAAACAAACCACCGCTGGTAGCGGTGGTTTTTTTGTTTGCA
AGCAGCAGATTACGCGCAGAAAAAAAGGATCTCAAGAAGATCCTTTGATCTTTTCTACGGGGTCTGACGC
TCAGTGGAACGAAAACTCACGTTAAGGGATTTTGGTCATGAGATTATCAAAAAGGATCTTCACCTAGATC
CTTTTAAATTAAAAATGAAGTTTTAAATCAATCTAAAGTATATATGAGTAAACTTGGTCTGACAGTTACC
AATGCTTAATCAGTGAGGCACCTATCTCAGCGATCTGTCTATTTCGTTCATCCATAGTTGCCTGACTCCC
CGTCGTGTAGATAACTACGATACGGGAGGGCTTACCATCTGGCCCCAGTGCTGCAATGATACCGCGAGAC
CCACGCTCACCGGCTCCAGATTTATCAGCAATAAACCAGCCAGCCGGAAGGGCCGAGCGCAGAAGTGGTC
CTGCAACTTTATCCGCCTCCATCCAGTCTATTAATTGTTGCCGGGAAGCTAGAGTAAGTAGTTCGCCAGT
TAATAGTTTGCGCAACGTTGTTGCCATTGCTACAGGCATCGTGGTGTCACGCTCGTCGTTTGGTATGGCT
TCATTCAGCTCCGGTTCCCAACGATCAAGGCGAGTTACATGATCCCCCATGTTGTGCAAAAAAGCGGTTA
GCTCCTTCGGTCCTCCGATCGTTGTCAGAAGTAAGTTGGCCGCAGTGTTATCACTCATGGTTATGGCAGC
ACTGCATAATTCTCTTACTGTCATGCCATCCGTAAGATGCTTTTCTGTGACTGGTGAGTACTCAACCAAG
TCATTCTGAGAATAGTGTATGCGGCGACCGAGTTGCTCTTGCCCGGCGTCAATACGGGATAATACCGCGC
CACATAGCAGAACTTTAAAAGTGCTCATCATTGGAAAACGTTCTTCGGGGCGAAAACTCTCAAGGATCTT
ACCGCTGTTGAGATCCAGTTCGATGTAACCCACTCGTGCACCCAACTGATCTTCAGCATCTTTTACTTTC
ACCAGCGTTTCTGGGTGAGCAAAAACAGGAAGGCAAAATGCCGCAAAAAAGGGAATAAGGGCGACACGGA
AATGTTGAATACTCATACTCTTCCTTTTTCAATATTATTGAAGCATTTATCAGGGTTATTGTCTCATGAG
CGGATACATATTTGAATGTATTTAGAAAAATAAACAAATAGGGGTTCCGCGCACATTTCCCCGAAAAGTG
CCAC
